Addgene plasmid #114801: LRR1 K2_pECIA14
Purpose: Prey vector LRR1 K2_pECIA14 should be used with bait vector LRR1 K2_pECIA2.
Depositing lab: Youssef Belkhadir. Depositing organization: Gregor Mendel Institute of Molecular Plant Biology. Publication: An extracellular network of Arabidopsis leucine-rich repeat receptor kinases. Smakowska-Luzan E, Mott GA, Parys K, Stegmann M, Howton TC, Layeghifard M, Neuhold J, Lehner A, Kong J, Grunwald K, Weinberger N, Satbhai SB, Mayer D, Busch W, Madalinski M, Stolt-Bergner P, Provart NJ, Mukhtar MS, Zipfel C, Desveaux D, Guttman DS, Belkhadir Y. Nature. 2018 Jan 18;553(7688):342-346. doi: 10.1038/nature25184. Epub 2018 Jan 10. PubMed 29320478.
Backbone
  Vector backbone: pECIA14
  Backbone manufacturer: Chris Garcia (Addgene plasmid # 47051)
  Vector type: Insect Expression
Growth in bacteria
  Bacterial resistance: Ampicillin, 100 μg/mL
  Growth temperature: 37°C
  Growth strain: DH5alpha
  Copy number: High Copy
Gene/Insert
  Gene/Insert name: AT5G16590
  Species: A. thaliana (mustard weed)
  Entrez Gene: AT5G16590 (a.k.a. AT5G16590, LRR1, Leucine rich repeat protein 1, MTG13.3, MTG13_3)
  Promoter: Metallothionein (Copper-Inducible)
  Cloning method: Ligation Independent Cloning
Terms and licenses: Academic/Nonprofit Terms; Industry Terms: Not Available to Industry
Depositor comments: Plasmid for secreted expression in Drosophila cell culture by induction via CuSO4. Insert is an extracellular domain of indicated LRR-RK, C-terminally tagged with Pentameric rat COMP helix, Alkaline Phosphatase (human, placental), Flag, and hexahistidine tags. Insert Protein Sequence: SDLEADRRALIALRDGVHGRPLLWNLTAPPCTWGGVQCESGRVTALRLPGVGLSGPLPIAIGNLTKLETLSFRFNALNGPLPPDFANLTLLRYLYLQGNAFSGEIPSFLFTLPNIIRINLAQNNFLGRIPDNVNSATRLATLYLQDNQLTGPIPEIKIKLQQFNVSSNQLNGSIPDPLSGMPKTAFLGNLLCGKPLDACPVNGTGNGTVTPGGKGKSDKLS
How to cite: LRR1 K2_pECIA14 was a gift from Youssef Belkhadir (Addgene plasmid # 114801 ; http://n2t.net/addgene:114801 ; RRID:Addgene_114801)
