[The description below was written by a language model from this plasmid's Addgene catalogue record and pLannotate feature annotations shown in this document.]
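Description:
LRR1 K2_pECIA14 is an insect-cell expression plasmid built on the pECIA14 backbone. It produces a secreted "prey" form of the extracellular domain of the Arabidopsis thaliana leucine-rich repeat receptor kinase LRR1 (AT5G16590). In E. coli it is maintained as a high-copy plasmid through a ColE1/pUC-type origin and selected with ampicillin via the β-lactamase gene. The short lac promoter/operator, lacI, lacZα, rop and bom fragments in the annotation are pUC/pBR322-type backbone remnants and have no evident role in the design.

Expression is driven by the Drosophila metallothionein promoter, which is copper-inducible, so protein production in Drosophila cell culture is switched on with copper sulfate. The open reading frame begins with the Drosophila BiP signal sequence, which directs the product into the secretory pathway, followed by the LRR1 ectodomain. According to the depositor, this is fused at its C-terminus to the pentamerising coiled-coil helix of rat COMP, human placental alkaline phosphatase, a FLAG epitope and a hexahistidine tag. The automated annotation finds the COMP, alkaline phosphatase and FLAG segments, matching COMP to the human protein, but does not list the His tag separately. An SV40 polyadenylation signal follows the cassette, although it is annotated on the opposite strand.

COMP-mediated pentamerisation raises the avidity of the prey, which helps detect weak ectodomain interactions, and the alkaline phosphatase provides an enzymatic readout of binding. The plasmid is meant to be used with the matching bait vector, LRR1 K2_pECIA2, in extracellular interaction assays that map the network of Arabidopsis LRR receptor kinase ectodomains.
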