Features (pLannotate 1.2.2; 19 found; start..end, strand, type, name):
     23..449     +  promoter       MT promoter: Drosophila metallothionein promoter
    464..1183    +  CDS            Y5659_ARATH (fragment): Experimental evidence at protein level: Swiss-Prot protein existence level 1. Might be involved in early recognition of growth promoting fungi. Appears to be specific for P.indica. From Arabidopsis thaliana (Mouse-ear cress).
    467..520     +  sig_peptide    BiP signal sequence: Drosophila BiP signal sequence
   1178..1384    +  CDS            COMP (fragment): COMP_HUMAN - Experimental evidence at protein level: Swiss-Prot protein existence level 1. May play a role in the structural integrity of cartilage via its interaction with other extracellular matrix proteins such as the collagens and fibronectin. Can mediate the interaction of chondrocytes with the cartilage extracellular matrix through interaction with cell surface integrin receptors. Could play a role in the pathogenesis of osteoarthritis. Potent suppressor of apoptosis in both primary chondrocytes and transformed cells. Suppresses apoptosis by blocking the activation of caspase-3 and by in
   1387..2839    +  CDS            SEAP (fragment): secreted alkaline phosphatase from human placenta The natural enzyme has a C-terminal transmembrane sequence that is replaced by a GPI anchor.
   2876..2905    +  CDS            2xFLAG (fragment): two tandem FLAG® epitope tags
   3011..3145    -  polyA_signal   SV40 poly(A) signal: SV40 polyadenylation signal
   3168..3252    -  CDS            large T antigen (fragment): large T antigen from SV40 (simian virus 40)
   3252..3276    +  misc_feature   MCS (fragment): pUC18/19 multiple cloning site
   3313..3329    -  protein_bind   lac operator: The lac repressor binds to the lac operator to inhibit transcription in E. coli. This inhibition can be relieved by adding lactose or isopropyl-β-D-thiogalactopyranoside (IPTG). lac repressor encoded by lacI
   3337..3367    -  promoter       lac promoter: promoter for the E. coli lac operon
   3382..3403    -  protein_bind   CAP binding site: CAP binding activates transcription in the presence of cAMP. E. coli catabolite activator protein
   3416..3508    -  CDS            lacI (fragment): lac repressor; lacI; The lac repressor binds to the lac operator to inhibit transcription in E. coli. This inhibition can be relieved by adding lactose or isopropyl-β-D-thiogalactopyranoside (IPTG).
   3691..4279    -  rep_origin     ori: high-copy-number ColE1/pMB1/pBR322/pUC origin of replication
   4450..5310    -  CDS            AmpR: β-lactamase; bla; confers resistance to ampicillin, carbenicillin, and related antibiotics
   5311..5415    -  promoter       AmpR promoter: bla
   5510..5545    +  CDS            rop (fragment): Rop protein, which maintains plasmids at low copy number; rop
   5647..5746    +  misc_feature   bom (fragment): basis of mobility region from pBR322
   5752..21      -  CDS            lacZα (fragment) (across the origin): LacZα fragment of β-galactosidase; lacZ fragment
>Addgene plasmid #114801 | LRR1 K2_pECIA14 | addgene full sequence | sequence record 270299 | Addgene NGS Result
GTAAAACGACGGCCAGTGAATTAATTCGTTGCAGGACAGGATGTGGTGCCCGATGTGACTAGCTCTTTGC
TGCAGGCCGTCCTATCCTCTGGTTCCGATAAGAGACCCAGAACTCCGGCCCCCCACCGCCCACCGCCACC
CCCATACATATGTGGTACGCAAGTAAGAGTGCCTGCGCATGCCCCATGTGCCCCACCAAGAGCTTTGCAT
CCCATACAAGTCCCCAAAGTGGAGAACCGAACCAATTCTTCGCGGGCAGAACAAAAGCTTCTGCACACGT
CTCCACTCGAATTTGGAGCCGGCCGGCGTGTGCAAAAGAGGTGAATCGAACGAAAGACCCGTGTGTAAAG
CCGCGTTTCCAAAATGTATAAAACCGAGAGCATCTGGCCAATGTGCATCAGTTGTGGTCAGCAGCAAAAT
CAAGTGAATCATCTCAGTGCAACTAAAGGGGGGATCCGATCTCAATATGAAGTTATGCATATTACTGGCC
GTCGTGGCCTTTGTTGGCCTCTCGCTCGGGTCAGATCTAGAAGCTGATCGACGAGCTCTAATCGCACTTC
GTGACGGTGTTCATGGGCGTCCATTGCTGTGGAATCTAACAGCACCACCGTGTACTTGGGGAGGAGTCCA
ATGTGAGTCGGGTCGTGTCACAGCACTCCGATTACCCGGTGTGGGTTTATCGGGTCCATTACCAATCGCC
ATCGGAAACCTTACAAAGCTCGAAACTTTATCATTCCGATTCAATGCTCTTAACGGTCCTCTCCCGCCGG
ATTTCGCAAACCTAACTCTTCTCCGTTACTTGTATCTTCAAGGAAACGCATTTTCCGGCGAGATTCCTTC
GTTTCTCTTCACTCTACCAAACATTATTCGGATCAATCTCGCCCAGAATAATTTCTTGGGTCGGATCCCG
GATAATGTCAATTCTGCAACCCGGTTAGCTACTCTTTACTTGCAGGATAATCAACTCACCGGTCCAATCC
CGGAGATTAAGATTAAGCTTCAACAGTTTAATGTCTCATCCAATCAGTTAAACGGGTCGATTCCGGATCC
GTTGTCGGGTATGCCCAAAACCGCCTTTTTAGGCAATTTGCTCTGTGGGAAGCCGTTAGATGCTTGCCCT
GTCAATGGCACTGGAAACGGTACTGTGACGCCTGGAGGAAAAGGGAAAAGCGACAAGTTATCTCTGGAGG
TGCTGTTCCAGGGACCAAGCGGCAATCCCGGCGGCGATCTGGCCCCCCAGATGCTGCGCGAGCTGCAGGA
GACCAATGCCGCCCTGCAGGACGTGCGCGAGCTGCTGCGCCACCGCGTGAAGGAGATCACCTTCCTGAAG
AACACCGTGATGGAGTGCGACGCCTGCGGCATGCAGCCCTCTAGAGGCTCCGGCTCCATCATCCCAGTTG
AGGAGGAGAACCCGGACTTCTGGAACCGCGAGGCAGCCGAGGCCCTGGGTGCCGCCAAGAAGCTGCAGCC
TGCACAGACAGCCGCCAAGAACCTCATCATCTTCCTGGGCGATGGGATGGGGGTGTCTACGGTGACAGCT
GCCAGGATCCTAAAAGGGCAGAAGAAGGACAAACTGGGGCCTGAGATACCCCTGGCCATGGACCGCTTCC
CATATGTGGCTCTGTCCAAGACATACAATGTAGACAAACATGTGCCAGACAGTGGAGCCACAGCCACGGC
CTACCTGTGCGGGGTCAAGGGCAACTTCCAGACCATTGGCTTGAGTGCAGCCGCCCGCTTTAACCAGTGC
AACACGACACGCGGCAACGAGGTCATCTCCGTGATGAATCGGGCCAAGAAAGCAGGGAAGTCAGTGGGAG
TGGTAACCACCACACGAGTGCAGCACGCCTCGCCAGCCGGCACCTACGCCCACACGGTGAACCGCAACTG
GTACTCGGACGCCGACGTGCCTGCCTCGGCCCGCCAGGAGGGGTGCCAGGACATCGCTACGCAGCTCATC
TCCAACATGGACATTGACGTGATCCTAGGTGGAGGCCGAAAGTACATGTTTCGCATGGGAACCCCAGACC
CTGAGTACCCAGATGACTACAGCCAAGGTGGGACCAGGCTGGACGGGAAGAATCTGGTGCAGGAATGGCT
GGCGAAGCGCCAGGGTGCCCGGTATGTGTGGAACCGCACTGAGCTCATGCAGGCTTCCCTGGACCCGTCT
GTGACCCATCTCATGGGTCTCTTTGAGCCTGGAGACATGAAATACGAGATCCACCGAGACTCCACACTGG
ACCCCTCCCTGATGGAGATGACAGAGGCTGCCCTGCGCCTGCTGAGCAGGAACCCCCGCGGCTTCTTCCT
CTTCGTGGAGGGTGGTCGCATCGACCATGGTCATCATGAAAGCAGGGCTTACCGGGCACTGACTGAGACG
ATCATGTTCGACGACGCCATTGAGAGGGCGGGCCAGCTCACCAGCGAGGAGGACACGCTGAGCCTCGTCA
CTGCCGACCACTCCCACGTCTTCTCCTTCGGAGGCTACCCCCTGCGAGGGAGCTCCATCTTCGGGCTGGC
CCCTGGCAAGGCCCGGGACAGGAAGGCCTACACGGTCCTCCTATACGGAAACGGTCCAGGCTATGTGCTC
AAGGACGGCGCCCGGCCGGATGTTACCGAGAGCGAGAGCGGGAGCCCCGAGTATCGGCAGCAGTCAGCAG
TGCCCCTGGACGAAGAGACCCACGCAGGCGAGGACGTGGCGGTGTTCGCGCGCGGCCCGCAGGCGCACCT
GGTTCACGGCGTGCAGGAGCAGACCTTCATAGCGCACGTCATGGCCTTCGCCGCCTGCCTGGAGCCCTAC
ACCGCCTGCGACCTGGCGCCCCCCGCCGGCACCACCGACGCCGCGCACCCGGGTTCTAGAGGAAGCACCT
CCGGCGATAACGATTACAAGGATGATGATGATAAGGCCAGCGGCACCGGTCATCATCACCATCACCATTG
AGTTTAAACCCGCTGATCAGCCTCGACTGTGCCTTCTAAGGCCTGAGCTCGCTGATCAGCCTCGATCGAG
GATCCAGACATGATAAGATACATTGATGAGTTTGGACAAACCACAACTAGAATGCAGTGAAAAAAATGCT
TTATTTGTGAAATTTGTGATGCTATTGCTTTATTTGTAACCATTATAAGCTGCAATAAACAAGTTAACAA
CAACAATTGCATTCATTTTATGTTTCAGGTTCAGGGGGAGGTGTGGGAGGTTTTTTAAAGCAAGTAAAAC
CTCTACAAATGTGGTATGGCTGATTATGATCAGTCGACCTGCAGGCATGCAAGCTTGGCGTAATCATGGT
CATAGCTGTTTCCTGTGTGAAATTGTTATCCGCTCACAATTCCACACAACATACGAGCCGGAAGCATAAA
GTGTAAAGCCTGGGGTGCCTAATGAGTGAGCTAACTCACATTAATTGCGTTGCGCTCACTGCCCGCTTTC
CAGTCGGGAAACCTGTCGTGCCAGCTGCATTAATGAATCGGCCAACGCGCGGGGAGAGGCGGTTTGCGTA
TTGGGCGCTCTTCCGCTTCCTCGCTCACTGACTCGCTGCGCTCGGTCGTTCGGCTGCGGCGAGCGGTATC
AGCTCACTCAAAGGCGGTAATACGGTTATCCACAGAATCAGGGGATAACGCAGGAAAGAACATGTGAGCA
AAAGGCCAGCAAAAGGCCAGGAACCGTAAAAAGGCCGCGTTGCTGGCGTTTTTCCATAGGCTCCGCCCCC
CTGACGAGCATCACAAAAATCGACGCTCAAGTCAGAGGTGGCGAAACCCGACAGGACTATAAAGATACCA
GGCGTTTCCCCCTGGAAGCTCCCTCGTGCGCTCTCCTGTTCCGACCCTGCCGCTTACCGGATACCTGTCC
GCCTTTCTCCCTTCGGGAAGCGTGGCGCTTTCTCATAGCTCACGCTGTAGGTATCTCAGTTCGGTGTAGG
TCGTTCGCTCCAAGCTGGGCTGTGTGCACGAACCCCCCGTTCAGCCCGACCGCTGCGCCTTATCCGGTAA
CTATCGTCTTGAGTCCAACCCGGTAAGACACGACTTATCGCCACTGGCAGCAGCCACTGGTAACAGGATT
AGCAGAGCGAGGTATGTAGGCGGTGCTACAGAGTTCTTGAAGTGGTGGCCTAACTACGGCTACACTAGAA
GAACAGTATTTGGTATCTGCGCTCTGCTGAAGCCAGTTACCTTCGGAAAAAGAGTTGGTAGCTCTTGATC
CGGCAAACAAACCACCGCTGGTAGCGGTGGTTTTTTTGTTTGCAAGCAGCAGATTACGCGCAGAAAAAAA
GGATCTCAAGAAGATCCTTTGATCTTTTCTACGGGGTCTGACGCTCAGTGGAACGAAAACTCACGTTAAG
GGATTTTGGTCATGAGATTATCAAAAAGGATCTTCACCTAGATCCTTTTAAATTAAAAATGAAGTTTTAA
ATCAATCTAAAGTATATATGAGTAAACTTGGTCTGACAGTTACCAATGCTTAATCAGTGAGGCACCTATC
TCAGCGATCTGTCTATTTCGTTCATCCATAGTTGCCTGACTCCCCGTCGTGTAGATAACTACGATACGGG
AGGGCTTACCATCTGGCCCCAGTGCTGCAATGATACCGCGAGACCCACGCTCACCGGCTCCAGATTTATC
AGCAATAAACCAGCCAGCCGGAAGGGCCGAGCGCAGAAGTGGTCCTGCAACTTTATCCGCCTCCATCCAG
TCTATTAATTGTTGCCGGGAAGCTAGAGTAAGTAGTTCGCCAGTTAATAGTTTGCGCAACGTTGTTGCCA
TTGCTACAGGCATCGTGGTGTCACGCTCGTCGTTTGGTATGGCTTCATTCAGCTCCGGTTCCCAACGATC
AAGGCGAGTTACATGATCCCCCATGTTGTGCAAAAAAGCGGTTAGCTCCTTCGGTCCTCCGATCGTTGTC
AGAAGTAAGTTGGCCGCAGTGTTATCACTCATGGTTATGGCAGCACTGCATAATTCTCTTACTGTCATGC
CATCCGTAAGATGCTTTTCTGTGACTGGTGAGTACTCAACCAAGTCATTCTGAGAATAGTGTATGCGGCG
ACCGAGTTGCTCTTGCCCGGCGTCAATACGGGATAATACCGCGCCACATAGCAGAACTTTAAAAGTGCTC
ATCATTGGAAAACGTTCTTCGGGGCGAAAACTCTCAAGGATCTTACCGCTGTTGAGATCCAGTTCGATGT
AACCCACTCGTGCACCCAACTGATCTTCAGCATCTTTTACTTTCACCAGCGTTTCTGGGTGAGCAAAAAC
AGGAAGGCAAAATGCCGCAAAAAAGGGAATAAGGGCGACACGGAAATGTTGAATACTCATACTCTTCCTT
TTTCAATATTATTGAAGCATTTATCAGGGTTATTGTCTCATGAGCGGATACATATTTGAATGTATTTAGA
AAAATAAACAAATAGGGGTTCCGCGCACATTTCCCCGAAAAGTGCCACCTGACGTCTAAGAAACCATTAT
TATCATGACATTAACCTATAAAAATAGGCGTATCACGAGGCCCTTTCGTCTCGCGCGTTTCGGTGATGAC
GGTGAAAACCTCTGACACATGCAGCTCCCGGAGACGGTCACAGCTTGTCTGTAAGCGGATGCCGGGAGCA
GACAAGCCCGTCAGGGCGCGTCAGCGGGTGTTGGCGGGTGTCGGGGCTGGCTTAACTATGCGGCATCAGA
GCAGATTGTACTGAGAGTGCACCATATGCGGTGTGAAATACCGCACAGATGCGTAAGGAGAAAATACCGC
ATCAGGCGCCATTCGCCATTCAGGCTGCGCAACTGTTGGGAAGGGCGATCGGTGCGGGCCTCTTCGCTAT
TACGCCAGCTGGCGAAAGGGGGATGTGCTGCAAGGCGATTAAGTTGGGTAACGCCAGGGTTTTCCCAGTC
ACGACGTT
